>Addgene plasmid #193354 | pMXs-Sox2AV | addgene full sequence | sequence record 379884 | Addgene NGS Result
CCCGAAAAGTGCCACCTGCATAATGAAAGACCCCACCTGTAGGTTTGGCAAGCTAGCTTAAGTAACGCCA
TTTTGCAAGGCATGGAAAAATACATAACTGAGAATAGAAAAGTTCAGATCAAGGTCAGGAACAGATGGAA
CAGCTGAATATGGGCCAAACAGGATATCTGTGGTAAGCAGTTCCTGCCCCGGCTCAGGGCCAAGAACAGA
TGGAACAGCTGAATATGGGCCAAACAGGATATCTGTGGTAAGCAGTTCCTGCCCCGGCTCAGGGCCAAGA
ACAGATGGTCCCCAGATGCGGTCCAGCCCTCAGCAGTTTCTAGAGAACCATCAGATGTTTCCAGGGTGCC
CCAAGGACCTGAAATGACCCTGTGCCTTATTTGAACTAACCAATCAGTTCGCTTCTCGCTTCTGTTCGCG
CGCTTCTGCTCCCCGAGCTCAATAAAAGAGCCCACAACCCCTCACTCGGCGCGCCAGTCCTCCGATTGAC
TGAGTCGCCCGGGTACCCGTGTATCCAATAAACCCTCTTGCAGTTGCATCCGACTTGTGGTCTCGCTGTT
CCTTGGGAGGGTCTCCTCTGAGTGATTGACTACCCGTCAGCGGGGGTCTTTCATTTGGGGGCTCGTCCGG
GATCGGGAGACCCCTGCCCAGGGACCACCGACCCACCACCGGGAGGTAAGCTGGCCAGCAACTTATCTGT
GTCTGTCCGATTGTCTAGTGTCTATGACTGATTTTATGCGCCTGCGTCGGTACTAGTTAGCTAACTAGCT
CTGTATCTGGCGGACCCGTGGTGGAACTGACGAGTTCGGAACACCCGGCCGCAACCCTGGGAGACGTCCC
AGGGACTTCGGGGGCCGTTTTTGTGGCCCGACCTGAGTCCAAAAATCCCGATCGTTTTGGACTCTTTGGT
GCACCCCCCTAATAGGAGGGATATGTGGTTCTGGTAGGAGACGAGAACCTAAAACAGTTCCCGCCTCCGT
CTGAATTTTTGCTTTCGGTTTGGGACCGAAGCCGCGCCGCGCGTCTTGTCTGCTGCAGCATCGTTCTGTG
TTGTCTCTGTCTGACTGTGTTTCTGTATTTGTCTGAAAATTAGGGCCAGACTGTTACCACTCCCTTAAGT
TTGACCTTAGGTCACTGGAAAGATGTCGAGCGGATCGCTCACAACCAGTCGGTAGATGTCAAGAAGAGAC
GTTGGGTTACCTTCTGCTCTGCAGAATGGCCAACCTTTAACGTCGGATGGCCGCGAGACGGCACCTTTAA
CCGAGACCTCATCACCCAGGTTAAGATCAAGGTCTTTTCACCTGGCCCGCATGGACACCCAGACCAGGTC
CCCTACATCGTGACCTGGGAAGCCTTGGCTTTTGACCCCCCTCCCTGGGTCAAGCCCTTTGTACACCCTA
AGCCTCCGCCTCCTCTTCCTCCATCCGCCCCGTCTCTCCCCCTTGAACCTCCTCGTTCGACCCCGCCTCG
ATCCTCCCTTTATCCAGCCCTCACTCCTTCTCTAGGCGCCCCCATATGGCCATATGAGATCTTATATGGG
GCACCCCCGCCCCTTGTAAACTTCCCTGACCCTGACATGACAAGAGTTACTAACAGCCCCTCTCTCCAAG
CTCACTTACAGGCTCTCTACTTAGTCCAGCACGAAGTCTGGAGACCTCTGGCGGCAGCCTACCAAGAACA
ACTGGACCGACCGGTGGTACCTCACCCTTACCGAGTCGGCGACACAGTGTGGGTCCGCCGACACCAGACT
AAGAACCTAGAACCTCGCTGGAAAGGACCTTACACAGTCCTGCTGACCACCCCCACCGCCCTCAAAGTAG
ACGGCATCGCAGCTTGGATACACGCCGCCCACGTGAAGGCTGCCGACCCCGGGGGTGGACCATCCTCTAG
ACTGCCGGATCTAGCTAGTTAATTAAGGATCCCAGTGTGGTGGTACGGGAATTCGTTTAAACATGTATAA
CATGATGGAGACGGAGCTGAAGCCGCCGGGCCCGCAGCAAGCTTCGGGGGGCGGCGGCGGAGGAGGCAAC
GCCACGGCGGCGGCGACCGGCGGCAACCAGAAGAACAGCCCGGACCGCGTCAAGAGGCCCATGAACGCCT
TCATGGTATGGTCCCGGGGGCAGCGGCGTAAGATGGCCCAGGAGAACCCCAAGATGCACAACTCGGAGAT
CAGCAAGCGCCTGGGCGCGGAGTGGAAACTTTTGTCCGAGACCGAGAAGCGGCCGTTCATCGACGAGGCC
AAGCGGCTGCGCGTGCTGCACATGAAGGAGCACCCGGATTATAAATACCGGCCGCGGCGGAAAACCAAGA
CGCTCATGAAGAAGGATAAGTACACGCTTCCCGGAGGCTTGCTGGCCCCCGGCGGGAACAGCATGGCGAG
CGGGGTTGGGGTGGGCGCCGGCCTGGGTGCGGGCGTGAACCAGCGCATGGACAGCTACGCGCACATGAAC
GGCTGGAGCAACGGCAGCTACAGCATGATGCAGGAGCAGCTGGGCTACCCGCAGCACCCGGGCCTCAACG
CTCACGGCGCGGCACAGATGCAACCGATGCACCGCTACGACGTCAGCGCCCTGCAGTACAACTCCATGAC
CAGCTCGCAGACCTACATGAACGGCTCGCCCACCTACAGCATGTCCTACTCGCAGCAGGGCACCCCCGGT
ATGGCGCTGGGCTCCATGGGCTCTGTGGTCAAGTCCGAGGCCAGCTCCAGCCCCCCCGTGGTTACCTCTT
CCTCCCACTCCAGGGCGCCCTGCCAGGCCGGGGACCTCCGGGACATGATCAGCATGTACCTCCCCGGCGC
CGAGGTGCCGGAGCCCGCTGCGCCCAGTAGACTGCACATGGCCCAGCACTACCAGAGCGGCCCGGTGCCC
GGCACGGCCATTAACGGCACACTGCCCCTGTCGCACATGTGAACTAGTCTCGAGCGGCCGCCAGCACAGT
GGTCGACGATAAAATAAAAGATTTTATTTAGTCTCCAGAAAAAGGGGGGAATGAAAGACCCCACCTGTAG
GTTTGGCAAGCTAGCTTAAGTAACGCCATTTTGCAAGGCATGGAAAAATACATAACTGAGAATAGAGAAG
TTCAGATCAAGGTCAGGAACAGATGGAACAGCTGAATATGGGCCAAACAGGATATCTGTGGTAAGCAGTT
CCTGCCCCGGCTCAGGGCCAAGAACAGATGGAACAGCTGAATATGGGCCAAACAGGATATCTGTGGTAAG
CAGTTCCTGCCCCGGCTCAGGGCCAAGAACAGATGGTCCCCAGATGCGGTCCAGCCCTCAGCAGTTTCTA
GAGAACCATCAGATGTTTCCAGGGTGCCCCAAGGACCTGAAATGACCCTGTGCCTTATTTGAACTAACCA
ATCAGTTCGCTTCTCGCTTCTGTTCGCGCGCTTCTGCTCCCCGAGCTCAATAAAAGAGCCCACAACCCCT
CACTCGGGGCGCCAGTCCTCCGATTGACTGAGTCGCCCGGGTACCCGTGTATCCAATAAACCCTCTTGCA
GTTGCATCCGACTTGTGGTCTCGCTGTTCCTTGGGAGGGTCTCCTCTGAGTGATTGACTACCCGTCAGCG
GGGGTCTTTCACATGCAGCATGTATCAAAATTAATTTGGTTTTTTTTCTTAAGTATTTACATTAAATGGC
CATAGTTGCATTAATGAATCGGCCAACGCGCGGGGAGAGGCGGTTTGCGTATTGGGCGCTCTTCCGCTTC
CTCGCTCACTGACTCGCTGCGCTCGGTCGTTCGGCTGCGGCGAGCGGTATCAGCTCACTCAAAGGCGGTA
ATACGGTTATCCACAGAATCAGGGGATAACGCAGGAAAGAACATGTGAGCAAAAGGCCAGCAAAAGGCCA
GGAACCGTAAAAAGGCCGCGTTGCTGGCGTTTTTCCATAGGCTCCGCCCCCCTGACGAGCATCACAAAAA
TCGACGCTCAAGTCAGAGGTGGCGAAACCCGACAGGACTATAAAGATACCAGGCGTTTCCCCCTGGAAGC
TCCCTCGTGCGCTCTCCTGTTCCGACCCTGCCGCTTACCGGATACCTGTCCGCCTTTCTCCCTTCGGGAA
GCGTGGCGCTTTCTCATAGCTCACGCTGTAGGTATCTCAGTTCGGTGTAGGTCGTTCGCTCCAAGCTGGG
CTGTGTGCACGAACCCCCCGTTCAGCCCGACCGCTGCGCCTTATCCGGTAACTATCGTCTTGAGTCCAAC
CCGGTAAGACACGACTTATCGCCACTGGCAGCAGCCACTGGTAACAGGATTAGCAGAGCGAGGTATGTAG
GCGGTGCTACAGAGTTCTTGAAGTGGTGGCCTAACTACGGCTACACTAGAAGAACAGTATTTGGTATCTG
CGCTCTGCTGAAGCCAGTTACCTTCGGAAAAAGAGTTGGTAGCTCTTGATCCGGCAAACAAACCACCGCT
GGTAGCGGTGGTTTTTTTGTTTGCAAGCAGCAGATTACGCGCAGAAAAAAAGGATCTCAAGAAGATCCTT
TGATCTTTTCTACGGGGTCTGACGCTCAGTGGAACGAAAACTCACGTTAAGGGATTTTGGTCATGAGATT
ATCAAAAAGGATCTTCACCTAGATCCTTTTGCGGCCGGCCGCAAATCAATCTAAAGTATATATGAGTAAA
CTTGGTCTGACAGTTACCAATGCTTAATCAGTGAGGCACCTATCTCAGCGATCTGTCTATTTCGTTCATC
CATAGTTGCCTGACTCCCCGTCGTGTAGATAACTACGATACGGGAGGGCTTACCATCTGGCCCCAGTGCT
GCAATGATACCGCGAGACCCACGCTCACCGGCTCCAGATTTATCAGCAATAAACCAGCCAGCCGGAAGGG
CCGAGCGCAGAAGTGGTCCTGCAACTTTATCCGCCTCCATCCAGTCTATTAATTGTTGCCGGGAAGCTAG
AGTAAGTAGTTCGCCAGTTAATAGTTTGCGCAACGTTGTTGCCATTGCTACAGGCATCGTGGTGTCACGC
TCGTCGTTTGGTATGGCTTCATTCAGCTCCGGTTCCCAACGATCAAGGCGAGTTACATGATCCCCCATGT
TGTGCAAAAAAGCGGTTAGCTCCTTCGGTCCTCCGATCGTTGTCAGAAGTAAGTTGGCCGCAGTGTTATC
ACTCATGGTTATGGCAGCACTGCATAATTCTCTTACTGTCATGCCATCCGTAAGATGCTTTTCTGTGACT
GGTGAGTACTCAACCAAGTCATTCTGAGAATAGTGTATGCGGCGACCGAGTTGCTCTTGCCCGGCGTCAA
TACGGGATAATACCGCGCCACATAGCAGAACTTTAAAAGTGCTCATCATTGGAAAACGTTCTTCGGGGCG
AAAACTCTCAAGGATCTTACCGCTGTTGAGATCCAGTTCGATGTAACCCACTCGTGCACCCAACTGATCT
TCAGCATCTTTTACTTTCACCAGCGTTTCTGGGTGAGCAAAAACAGGAAGGCAAAATGCCGCAAAAAAGG
GAATAAGGGCGACACGGAAATGTTGAATACTCATACTCTTCCTTTTTCAATATTATTGAAGCATTTATCA
GGGTTATTGTCTCATGAGCGGATACATATTTGAATGTATTTAGAAAAATAAACAAATAGGGGTTCCGCGC
ACATTTC
Features (pLannotate 1.2.2; 12 found; start..end, strand, type, name):
     22..615     +  LTR            LTR: long terminal repeat from Moloney murine leukemia virus
    678..877     +  misc_feature   MMLV Ψ: packaging signal of Moloney murine leukemia virus (MMLV)
    929..1017    +  misc_feature   MESV Ψ (fragment): packaging signal of murine embryonic stem cell virus
   1094..1510    +  CDS            gag (truncated): truncated Moloney murine leukemia virus (MMLV) gag gene lacking the start codon
   1520..1894    +  misc_feature   pol region: Moloney murine leukemia virus (MMLV) pol region containing the splice acceptor site
   1953..2909    +  CDS            Sox2: SOX2_MOUSE - Also known as Sox-2. Experimental evidence at protein level: Swiss-Prot protein existence level 1. Transcription factor that forms a trimeric complex with POU5F1 (OCT3/4) on DNA and controls the expression of a number of genes involved in embryonic development such as YES1, FGF4, UTF1 and ZFP206 (PubMed:15863505, PubMed:17097055, PubMed:19740739). Binds to the proximal enhancer region of NANOG (PubMed:15863505). Critical for early embryogenesis and for embryonic stem cell pluripotency (By similarity). Downstream SRRT target that mediates the promotion of neural stem cell self-rene
   2990..3111    +  LTR            3' LTR (ΔU3) (fragment): self-inactivating 3' long terminal repeat (LTR) from Moloney murine leukemia virus
   3112..3581    +  LTR            LTR: long terminal repeat from Moloney murine leukemia virus
   3647..3699    -  CDS            lacI (fragment): lac repressor; lacI; The lac repressor binds to the lac operator to inhibit transcription in E. coli. This inhibition can be relieved by adding lactose or isopropyl-β-D-thiogalactopyranoside (IPTG).
   3882..4470    -  rep_origin     ori: high-copy-number ColE1/pMB1/pBR322/pUC origin of replication
   4634..5494    -  CDS            AmpR: β-lactamase; bla; confers resistance to ampicillin, carbenicillin, and related antibiotics
   5495..5599    -  promoter       AmpR promoter: bla
