[The description below was written by a language model from this plasmid's Addgene catalogue record and pLannotate feature annotations shown in this document.]
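Description:
pMXs-Sox2AV is a Moloney murine leukemia virus (MMLV)-based retroviral expression vector built on the pMXs backbone, about 5.6 kb in total, that delivers a point-mutant form of mouse Sox2 into mammalian cells. In bacteria it is maintained as a high-copy plasmid through a ColE1/pUC-type origin and selected with ampicillin via the β-lactamase gene and its native promoter. The record lists no mammalian selection marker or reporter, and none appears in the feature table.

The proviral portion is flanked by MMLV long terminal repeats. Downstream of the 5' LTR lie the MMLV packaging signal (with a short fragment annotated as an MESV Ψ match), a truncated gag segment lacking its start codon, and a pol region carrying the splice acceptor. Together these elements allow the transcript to be packaged into virions when gag, pol and env are supplied in trans by a packaging cell line, and they support expression of the downstream insert. The roughly 980 bp Sox2 insert sits between retained EcoRI and XhoI sites and is transcribed from the 5' LTR, with no internal promoter. The 3' LTR region is annotated in two pieces, one matching a self-inactivating ΔU3 fragment. This probably reflects the annotation tool splitting the match, since the stated LTR-driven design is not consistent with a self-inactivating vector.

The insert encodes Sox2 A61V, described by the depositor as a highly cooperative mutant of this pluripotency transcription factor, which normally partners with Oct4 on DNA. The associated publication concerns engineered SOX factors for inducing naive pluripotency, so the vector is suited to retroviral transduction in reprogramming experiments.
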