Addgene plasmid #193354: pMXs-Sox2AV
Purpose: Retroviral vector expressing mouse Sox2A61V point mutant
Depositing lab: Hans Schöler. Depositing organization: Max Planck Institute for Molecular Biomedicine. Publication: Highly cooperative chimeric super-SOX induces naive pluripotency across species. MacCarthy CM, Wu G, Malik V, Menuchin-Lasowski Y, Velychko T, Keshet G, Fan R, Bedzhov I, Church GM, Jauch R, Cojocaru V, Scholer HR, Velychko S. Cell Stem Cell. 2024 Jan 4;31(1):127-147.e9. doi: 10.1016/j.stem.2023.11.010. Epub 2023 Dec 22. PubMed 38141611.
Backbone
  Vector backbone: pMXs
  Backbone size w/o insert (bp): 4627
  Total vector size (bp): 5607
  Vector type: Mammalian Expression, Retroviral
Growth in bacteria
  Bacterial resistance: Ampicillin, 100 μg/mL
  Growth temperature: 37°C
  Growth strain: NEB Stable
  Copy number: High Copy
Gene/Insert
  Gene/Insert name: Sox2AV
  Species: M. musculus (mouse)
  Insert size (bp): 980
  Mutation: Sox2A61V is a highly cooperative point mutant of Sox2
  Entrez Gene: Sox2 (a.k.a. Sox-2, lcc, ysb)
  Promoter: 5'LTR
  Cloning method: Restriction Enzyme; 5′ cloning site EcoRI (not destroyed); 3′ cloning site XhoI (not destroyed)
  Sequencing primers: 5′ gacggcatcgcagcttggatacac; 3′ CCCTTTTTCTGGAGACTAAATAAAATC
Terms and licenses: Academic/Nonprofit Terms; Industry Terms: Not Available to Industry
Depositor comments: Please visit https://www.biorxiv.org/content/10.1101/2022.09.23.509242v1 for BioRxiv preprint
How to cite: pMXs-Sox2AV was a gift from Hans Schöler (Addgene plasmid # 193354 ; http://n2t.net/addgene:193354 ; RRID:Addgene_193354)
